Addgene plasmid #149466: pKNR5
Purpose: Broad-Host range expression vector, RK2 and pUC origin, NahR(AM) repressor, PSalTTC promoter, mRFP, Gentamicin Resistance Marker.
Depositing lab: Christopher Reisch. Depositing organization: University of Florida. Publication: A plasmid toolbox for controlled gene expression across the Proteobacteria. Schuster LA, Reisch CR. Nucleic Acids Res. 2021 Jun 14. pii: 6298615. doi: 10.1093/nar/gkab496. PubMed 34125913.
Backbone
  Vector backbone: Unspecified
  Vector type: Bacterial Expression, Synthetic Biology
Growth in bacteria
  Bacterial resistance: Gentamicin, 10 μg/mL
  Growth temperature: 37°C
  Growth strain: DH5alpha
  Copy number: High Copy
Gene/Insert
  Gene/Insert name: NahR(AM)-mRFP
  Species: Synthetic
  Promoter: PSalTTC
  Cloning method: Ligation Independent Cloning
Resource information
  A portion of this plasmid was derived from a plasmid made by: sAJM.1506 was received from Addgene from a deposit by Christopher Voight (Addgene plasmid # 108254)
Terms and licenses: Academic/Nonprofit Terms; Industry Terms: Not Available to Industry
How to cite: pKNR5 was a gift from Christopher Reisch (Addgene plasmid # 149466 ; http://n2t.net/addgene:149466 ; RRID:Addgene_149466)
