[The description below was written by a language model from this plasmid's Addgene catalogue record and pLannotate feature annotations shown in this document.]
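Description:
pKNR5 is a 7.4 kb broad-host-range bacterial expression vector from a plasmid toolbox designed for controlled gene expression across the Proteobacteria. The backbone is not named in the record, but the annotation shows a dual-replicon design. An RK2 (IncP) oriV with its trans-acting initiator gene trfA supports replication in a wide range of Gram-negative hosts, and a pUC-type ColE1 origin gives high copy number in E. coli cloning strains. An IncP oriT with traJ is also present, which would allow the plasmid to be mobilised by conjugation when the remaining transfer functions are supplied in trans. Selection is by gentamicin, through the aacC1 acetyltransferase gene downstream of a class 1 integron Pc promoter.

The payload is a salicylate-inducible expression module. The regulator NahR(AM), a variant of the Pseudomonas putida LysR-type regulator of naphthalene and salicylate catabolism genes, lies on the reverse strand downstream of a lacI promoter fragment that appears to drive it. It is oriented divergently from the reporter. The PSalTTC promoter named in the catalogue entry is not itself annotated, but it presumably sits in the gap between the regulator and an sTRSV hammerhead ribozyme. The ribozyme acts as an insulator: it cleaves the 5′ leader so that translation is less affected by promoter-derived sequence. It is followed by the mRFP1 coding sequence, which gives a red fluorescent readout of induction. Part of the module was derived from a previously deposited sensor strain.

The short tetR, traI, bla, CmR, lacZα, lacI and M13 ori fragments in the table appear to be non-functional remnants of earlier constructs. The plasmid is suited to characterising inducible expression in diverse hosts, and presumably to replacing mRFP with a gene of interest.
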