Features (pLannotate 1.2.2; 19 found; start..end, strand, type, name):
     77..229     -  CDS            tetR (fragment): TETR1_ECOLX - Experimental evidence at protein level: Swiss-Prot protein existence level 1. TetR is the repressor of the tetracycline resistance element; its N-terminal region forms a helix-turn-helix structure and binds DNA. Binding of tetracycline to TetR reduces the repressor affinity for the tetracycline resistance gene (tetA) promoter operator sites. From Escherichia coli.
    249..1397    -  CDS            trfA: trans-acting replication protein that binds to and activates oriV
   1527..1631    -  CDS            traI (fragment): TRAI6_ECOLX - Experimental evidence at protein level: Swiss-Prot protein existence level 1. The initiation process of transfer DNA synthesis requires the interaction of at least three plasmid-specific components (TraH, I, and J) at the transfer origin resulting in the assembly of a specialised nucleoprotein complex - the relaxosome. Site- and strand-specific cleavage at the transfer origin is dependent on TraI and TraJ. From Escherichia coli.
   1669..2040    -  CDS            traJ: oriT-recognizing protein; traJ
   2073..2182    -  oriT           oriT: incP origin of transfer
   2328..3036    +  rep_origin     oriV: incP origin of replication
   3044..3257    +  CDS            bla(M) (fragment): β-lactamase lacking the signal sequence; bla(M); allows cytosolic expression of β-lactamase
   3429..4017    +  rep_origin     ori: high-copy-number ColE1/pMB1/pBR322/pUC origin of replication
   4101..4132    -  CDS            CmR (fragment): chloramphenicol acetyltransferase confers resistance to chloramphenicol
   4132..4209    +  rep_origin     M13 ori (fragment): M13 bacteriophage origin of replication; arrow indicates direction of (+) strand synthesis
   4213..4368    -  CDS            lacZα (fragment): LacZα fragment of β-galactosidase; lacZ fragment
   4375..5274    -  CDS            nahR: NAHR_PSEPU - Protein inferred from homology: Swiss-Prot protein existence level 3. Regulates the expression of the naphthalene (nahA-F) and salicylate (nahG-M) metabolism genes. From Pseudomonas putida (Arthrobacter siderocapsulatus).
   5305..5350    -  promoter       lacI promoter (fragment): lacI
   5549..5598    +  misc_RNA       sTRSV HHRz: hammerhead ribozyme from the tobacco ringspot virus satellite RNA (Khvorova et al., 2003)
   5661..6335    +  CDS            mRFP1: mRFP1 is a basic (constitutively fluorescent) red fluorescent protein published in 2002, derived from Discosoma sp.. It is reported to be a somewhat slowly-maturing monomer with low acid sensitivity.
   6366..6450    -  CDS            lacI (fragment): lac repressor; lacI; The lac repressor binds to the lac operator to inhibit transcription in E. coli. This inhibition can be relieved by adding lactose or isopropyl-β-D-thiogalactopyranoside (IPTG).
   6461..6577    -  CDS            CmR (fragment): chloramphenicol acetyltransferase; cat; confers resistance to chloramphenicol
   6615..6643    +  promoter       Pc promoter: intI1 (promoter lies within the coding sequence); class 1 integron promoter
   6832..7365    +  CDS            GmR: gentamycin acetyltransferase; aacC1; confers resistance to gentamycin
>Addgene plasmid #149466 | pKNR5 | addgene full sequence | sequence record 311955 | Addgene NGS Result
GGTGGCACTTTTCGGGGATCGTGGAAACGATAGGCCTATGCCATGCGGGTCAAGGCGACTTCCGGCAAGC
TATACGCGCCCTAGAATTGTCAATTTTAATCCTCTGTTTATCGGCAGTTCGTAGAGCGCGCCGTGCGTCC
CGAGCGATACTGAGCGAAGCAAGTGCGTCGAGCAGTGCCCGCTTGTTCCTGAAATGCCAGTAAAGCGCTG
GCTGCTGAACCCCCAGCCGGAACTGACCCCACAAGGCCCTAGCGTTTGCAATGCACCAGGTCATCATTGA
CCCAGGCGTGTTCCACCAGGCCGCTGCCTCGCAACTCTTCGCAGGCTTCGCCGACCTGCTCGCGCCACTT
CTTCACGCGGGTGGAATCCGATCCGCACATGAGGCGGAAGGTTTCCAGCTTGAGCGGGTACGGCTCCCGG
TGCGAGCTGAAATAGTCGAACATCCGTCGGGCCGTCGGCGACAGCTTGCGGTACTTCTCCCATATGAATT
TCGTGTAGTGGTCGCCAGCAAACAGCACGACGATTTCCTCGTCGATCAGGACCTGGCAACGGGACGTTTT
CTTGCCACGGTCCAGGACGCGGAAGCGGTGCAGCAGCGACACCGATTCCAGGTGCCCAACGCGGTCGGAC
GTGAAGCCCATCGCCGTCGCCTGTAGGCGCGACAGGCATTCCTCGGCCTTCGTGTAATACCGGCCATTGA
TCGACCAGCCCAGGTCCTGGCAAAGCTCGTAGAACGTGAAGGTGATCGGCTCGCCGATAGGGGTGCGCTT
CGCGTACTCCAACACCTGCTGCCACACCAGTTCGTCATCGTCGGCCCGCAGCTCGACGCCGGTGTAGGTG
ATCTTCACGTCCTTGTTGACGTGGAAAATGACCTTGTTTTGCAGCGCCTCGCGCGGGATTTTCTTGTTGC
GCGTGGTGAACAGGGCAGAGCGGGCCGTGTCGTTTGGCATCGCTCGCATCGTGTCCGGCCACGGCGCAAT
ATCGAACAAGGAAAGCTGCATTTCCTTGATCTGCTGCTTCGTGTGTTTCAGCAACGCGGCCTGCTTGGCC
TCGCTGACCTGTTTTGCCAGGTCCTCGCCGGCGGTTTTTCGCTTCTTGGTCGTCATAGTTCCTCGCGTGT
CGATGGTCATCGACTTCGCCAAACCTGCCGCCTCCTGTTCGAGACGACGCGAACGCTCCACGGCGGCCGA
TGGCGCGGGCAGGGCAGGGGGAGCCAGTTGCACGCTGTCGCGCTCGATCTTGGCCGTAGCTTGCTGGACC
ATCGAGCCGACGGACTGGAAGGTTTCGCGGGGCGCACGCATGACGGTGCGGCTTGCGATGGTTTCGGCAT
CCTCGGCGGAAAACCCCGCGTCGATCAGTTCTTGCCTGTATGCCTTCCGGTCAAACGTCCGATTCATTCA
CCCTCCTTGCGGGATTGCCCCGACTCACGCCGGGGCAATGTGCCCTTATTCCTGATTTGACCCGCCTGGT
GCCTTGGTGTCCAGATAATCCACCTTATCGGCAATGAAGTCGGTCCCGTAGACCGTCTGGCCGTCCTTCT
CGTACTTGGTATTCCGAATCTTGCCCTGCACGAATACCAGCTCCGCGAAGTCGCTCTTCTTGATGGAGCG
CATGGGGACGTGCTTGGCAATCACGCGCACCCCCCGGCCGTTTTAGCGGCTAAAAAAGTCATGGCTCTGC
CCTCGGGCGGACCACGCCCATCATGACCTTGCCAAGCTCGTCCTGCTTCTCTTCGATCTTCGCCAGCAGG
GCGAGGATCGTGGCATCACCGAACCGCGCCGTGCGCGGGTCGTCGGTGAGCCAGAGTTTCAGCAGGCCGC
CCAGGCGGCCCAGGTCGCCATTGATGCGGGCCAGCTCGCGGACGTGCTCATAGTCCACGACGCCCGTGAT
TTTGTAGCCCTGGCCGACGGCCAGCAGGTAGGCCTACAGGCTCATGCCGGCCGCCGCCGCCTTTTCCTCA
ATCGCTCTTCGTTCGTCTGGAAGGCAGTACACCTTGATAGGTGGGCTGCCCTTCCTGGTTGGCTTGGTTT
CATCAGCCATCCGCTTGCCCTCATCTGTTACGCCGGCGGTAGCCGGCCAGCCTCGCAGAGCAGGATTCCC
GTTGAGCACCGCCAGGTGCGAATAAGGGACAGTGAAGAAGGAACACCCGCTCGCGGGTGGGCCTACTTCA
CCTATCCTGCCCGGCTGACGCCGTTGGATACACCAAGGAAAGTCTACACGAACCCTTTGGCAAAATCCTG
TATATCGTGCGAAAAAGGATGGATATACCGAAAAAATCGCTATAATGACCCCGAAGCAGGGTTATGCAGC
GGAAAAGATCCGTCGACCCTTTCCGACGCTCACCGGGCTGGTTGCCCTCGCCGCTGGGCTGGCGGCCGTC
TATGGCCCTGCAAACGCGCCAGAAACGCCGTCGAAGCCGTGTGCGAGACACCGCGGCCGCCGGCGTTGTG
GATACCTCGCGGAAAACTTGGCCCTCACTGACAGATGAGGGGCGGACGTTGACACTTGAGGGGCCGACTC
ACCCGGCGCGGCGTTGACAGATGAGGGGCAGGCTCGATTTCGGCCGGCGACGTGGAGCTGGCCAGCCTCG
CAAATCGGCGAAAACGCCTGATTTTACGCGAGTTTCCCACAGATGATGTGGACAAGCCTGGGGATAAGTG
CCCTGCGGTATTGACACTTGAGGGGCGCGACTACTGACAGATGAGGGGCGCGATCCTTGACACTTGAGGG
GCAGAGTGCTGACAGATGAGGGGCGCACATATTGACATTTGAGGGGCTGTCCACAGGCAGAAAATCCAGC
ATTTGCAAGGGTTTCCGCCAGTTTTTCGGCCACCGCTAACCTGTCTTTTAACCTGCTTTTAAACCAATAT
TTATAAACCTTGTTTTTAACCAGGGCTGCGCCCTGTGCGCGTGACCGCGCACGCCGAAGGGGGGTGCCCC
CCCTTCTCGAACCCTCCCGGCCCGCTAACGCGGGCCTCCCATCCCCCCAGGGGCTGCGCCCCTCGGCCGC
GAACGGCCTCACCCCAAAAATGGCAGCCAAGCTGACCACTTCTGCGCTCGGCCCTTCCGGCTGGCTGGTT
TATTGCTGATAAATCTGGAGCCGGTGAGCGTGGGTCTCGCGGTATCATTGCAGCACTGGGGCCAGATGGT
AAGCCCTCCCGTATCGTAGTTATCTACACGACGGGGAGTCAGGCAACTATGGATGAACGAAATAGACAGA
TCGCTGAGATAGGTGCCTCACTGATTAAGCATTGGTAACTGTCAGACCAAGTTTACTCATATATACTTTA
GATTGATTTAAAACTTCATTTTTAATTTAAAAGGATCTAGGTGAAGATCCTTTTTGATAATCTCATGACC
AAAATCCCTTAACGTGAGTTTTCGTTCCACTGAGCGTCAGACCCCGTAGAAAAGATCAAAGGATCTTCTT
GAGATCCTTTTTTTCTGCGCGTAATCTGCTGCTTGCAAACAAAAAAACCACCGCTACCAGCGGTGGTTTG
TTTGCCGGATCAAGAGCTACCAACTCTTTTTCCGAAGGTAACTGGCTTCAGCAGAGCGCAGATACCAAAT
ACTGTTCTTCTAGTGTAGCCGTAGTTAGGCCACCACTTCAAGAACTCTGTAGCACCGCCTACATACCTCG
CTCTGCTAATCCTGTTACCAGTGGCTGCTGCCAGTGGCGATAAGTCGTGTCTTACCGGGTTGGACTCAAG
ACGATAGTTACCGGATAAGGCGCAGCGGTCGGGCTGAACGGGGGGTTCGTGCACACAGCCCAGCTTGGAG
CGAACGACCTACACCGAACTGAGATACCTACAGCGTGAGCTATGAGAAAGCGCCACGCTTCCCGAAGGGA
GAAAGGCGGACAGGTATCCGGTAAGCGGCAGGGTCGGAACAGGAGAGCGCACGAGGGAGCTTCCAGGGGG
AAACGCCTGGTATCTTTATAGTCCTGTCGGGTTTCGCCACCTCTGACTTGAGCGTCGATTTTTGTGATGC
TCGTCAGGGGGGCGGAGCCTATGGAAAAACGCCAGCAACGCGGCCTTTTTACGGTTCCTGGCCTTTTGCT
GGCCTTTTCGTTTAAGGGCACCAATAACTGCCTTAAAAAAATTACGCCCCGCCCTGCCACTCATCGCAGT
ACGGCCTATTGGTTAAAAAATGAGCTGATTTAACAAAAATTTAACGCGAATTTTAACAAAATATTAACGC
TTACAATTTCCATTCGCCATTCAGGCTGCGCAACTGTTGGGAAGGGCGATCGGTGCGGGCCTCTTCGCTA
TTACGCCAGCTGGCGAAAGGGGGATGTGCTGCAAGGCGATTAAGTTGGGTAACGCCAGGGTTTTCCCAGT
CACGACGTTGTAAAACGACGGCCAGTGATTATCAATCCGTAAACAGGTCAAACATCAGTTGCCGCAACCA
AATATTGGCTAGGTCCTTGTGGTACTTCGCATGCCAGAACATGTTGATGGCTATTTCAGGCAAGACGACT
GGGTGCGGCAAGGCGCTTAGGCCGAAGGGCTCTACGCAGCAGTCGGCTAAACATATCGGCACAGTGGCGA
GCAGATCGGTGCGCTGGAGGATGTGGCCAACGGCGGCGAAGTGCGGCACTTCCAGACGGATGTCGCGCCG
GATGCCGACCCGTGTCATGTACGTGTCCACCTCGCCGTGGCCGGTGCCAGCGGCGATGACACGCACGTGG
CCGTAGGAACAGAAGCGCTCCAGAGTCAGGGGTTCGCGGGTGACTGGATGGTCCTTGCGACATAGGCACA
CGTAGTGATTCTGGAGCAGCCGGCGCTGAAAGAAGCCAGTTTGCAGATTGGGAAGCAGGCCCACGGCCAA
GTCCACGGTTCCGTTCTGCAAGGCCTGCATCAGGCTCATCGAACTGTCGCGCACCGTACTGATCACGCAA
TTGGGGGCCTGGTGAGCCAGCGCATCCATCAGCCGCGGCATGAAGTAGATCTCGCCAATGTCGGTCATGG
CCAGGGTGAAGGTACGCTCGCTGGTCAGCGGATCGAAGCTTTCATGGTGCTGTAGGGCGTTGCGCAGTGC
GTGCATGGCCGAAGTGACGTGCTCGGCCAGATGCGCGGCATAGGGTGTGGGTTCCATTCCCTGATGTGTG
CGCACGAAGAGTGGGTCCTGTAGCGAGGTGCGCAGGCGTTTCAGCGCATTGCTCACGGCAGGCTGGGTCA
GGCCCAGGTTCTCCGCAGTGACAGAGACGCGTCTGTCGACCAGCAACTGGTTGAACACCACCAGCAGGTT
TAAATCAAGGTCACGCAGTTCCATGGATAGTTAAGTCTTTTTCTTATAGGGGGTGGGCGCTATCATGCCA
TACCGCGAAAGGTTTTGCGCCATTCGATGGCGCGCCGCCCAATTATTGAAGGCCTCCCTAACGGGGGGCC
TTTTTTTGTTTCTGGTCTCCCGCTTAACGATCGTTGGCTGGGGGCCTCGCTTGGGTTATTGCTGGTGCCC
GGCCGGGCGCAATATTCATGTTGATGATTTATTATATATCGAGTGGTGTATTTATTTATATTGTTTGCTC
CGTTACCGTTATTAACAGCTGTCACCGGATGTGCTTTCCGGTCTGATGAGTCCGTGAGGACGAAACAGCC
TCTACAAATAATTTTGTTTAAGAACTGGGAAGAGCGCAGATTAAAGAGGAGAAATACTAGATGGCTTCCT
CCGAAGACGTTATCAAAGAGTTCATGCGTTTCAAAGTTCGTATGGAAGGTTCCGTTAACGGTCACGAGTT
CGAAATCGAAGGTGAAGGTGAAGGTCGTCCGTACGAAGGTACCCAGACCGCTAAACTGAAAGTTACCAAA
GGTGGTCCGCTGCCGTTCGCTTGGGACATCCTGTCCCCGCAGTTCCAGTACGGTTCCAAAGCTTACGTTA
AACACCCGGCTGACATCCCGGACTACCTGAAACTGTCCTTCCCGGAAGGTTTCAAATGGGAACGTGTTAT
GAACTTCGAAGACGGTGGTGTTGTTACCGTTACCCAGGACTCCTCCCTGCAAGACGGTGAGTTCATCTAC
AAAGTTAAACTGCGTGGTACCAACTTCCCGTCCGACGGTCCGGTTATGCAGAAAAAAACCATGGGTTGGG
AAGCTTCCACCGAACGTATGTACCCGGAAGACGGTGCTCTGAAAGGTGAAATCAAAATGCGTCTGAAACT
GAAAGACGGTGGTCACTACGACGCTGAAGTTAAAACCACCTACATGGCTAAAAAACCGGTTCAGCTGCCG
GGTGCTTACAAAACCGACATCAAACTGGACATCACCTCCCACAACGAAGACTACACCATCGTTGAACAGT
ACGAACGTGCTGAAGGTCGTCACTCCACCGGTGCTTAATAACGCTGATAGTGCTAGTGTAGATCGCGCTT
TCCAGTCGGGAAACCTGTCGTGCCAGCTGCATTAATGAATCGGCCAACGCGCGGGGAGAGGCGGTTTGCG
TATTGGGCGCATGCATAAAAACTGTTGTAATTCATTAAGCATTCTGCCGACATGGAAGCCATCACAAACG
GCATGATGAACCTGAATCGCCAGCGGCATCAGCACCTTGTCGCCTTGCGTATAATATTTGCCCATGGACG
CACACCGTGGAAACGGATGAAGGCACGAACCCAGTTGACATAAGCCTGTTCGGTTCGTAAACTGTAATGC
AAGTAGCGTATGCGCTCACGCAACTGGTCCAGAACCTTGACCGAACGCAGCGGTGGTAACGGCGCAGTGG
CGGTTTTCATGGCTTGTTATGACTGTTTTTTTGTACAGTCTATGCCTCGGGCATCCAAGCAGCAAGCGCG
TTACGCCGTGGGTCGATGTTTGATGTTATGGAGCAGCAACGATGTTACGCAGCAGCAACGATGTTACGCA
GCAGGGCAGTCGCCCTAAAACAAAGTTAGGTGGCTCAAGTATGGGCATCATTCGCACATGTAGGCTCGGC
CCTGACCAAGTCAAATCCATGCGGGCTGCTCTTGATCTTTTCGGTCGTGAGTTCGGAGACGTAGCCACCT
ACTCCCAACATCAGCCGGACTCCGATTACCTCGGGAACTTGCTCCGTAGTAAGACATTCATCGCGCTTGC
TGCCTTCGACCAAGAAGCGGTTGTTGGCGCTCTCGCGGCTTACGTTCTGCCCAAGTTTGAGCAGCCGCGT
AGTGAGATCTATATCTATGATCTCGCAGTCTCCGGAGAGCACCGGAGGCAGGGCATTGCCACCGCGCTCA
TCAATCTCCTCAAGCATGAGGCCAACGCGCTTGGTGCTTATGTGATCTACGTGCAAGCAGATTACGGTGA
CGATCCCGCAGTGGCTCTCTATACAAAGTTGGGCATACGGGAAGAAGTGATGCACTTTGATATCGACCCA
AGTACCGCCACCTAACAATTCGTTCAAGCCGAGATCGGCTTCCCGGCCGCGGAGTTGTTCGGTAAATTGT
CACAACGCCGCA
